Addgene plasmid #183906: LV-hGFAP-GFP
Purpose: Expression of GFP under the human GFAP ABC1D promoter
Depositing lab: Chun-Li Zhang. Depositing organization: University of Texas Southwestern Medical Center. Publication: In vivo reprogramming of astrocytes to neuroblasts in the adult brain. Niu W, Zang T, Zou Y, Fang S, Smith DK, Bachoo R, Zhang CL. Nat Cell Biol. 2013 Oct;15(10):1164-75. doi: 10.1038/ncb2843. Epub 2013 Sep 22. PubMed 24056302.
Backbone
  Vector backbone: CS-CDF-CG-PRE
  Vector type: Mammalian Expression, Lentiviral
Growth in bacteria
  Bacterial resistance: Ampicillin, 100 μg/mL
  Growth temperature: 30°C
  Growth strain: NEB Stable
  Copy number: High Copy
Gene/Insert
  Gene/Insert name: GFP
  Species: H. sapiens (human); other
  Entrez Gene: GFAP (a.k.a. ALXDRD)
  Cloning method: Restriction Enzyme; 5′ cloning site Unknown (unknown if destroyed); 3′ cloning site Unknown (unknown if destroyed)
Terms and licenses: Academic/Nonprofit Terms; Industry Terms: Not Available to Industry
How to cite: LV-hGFAP-GFP was a gift from Chun-Li Zhang (Addgene plasmid # 183906 ; http://n2t.net/addgene:183906 ; RRID:Addgene_183906)
