[The description below was written by a language model from this plasmid's Addgene catalogue record and pLannotate feature annotations shown in this document.]
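Description:
LV-hGFAP-GFP is an HIV-1-based lentiviral transfer plasmid built on the CS-CDF-CG-PRE backbone, designed to express GFP under the human GFAP ABC1D promoter, a compact version of the glial fibrillary acidic protein promoter generally used to restrict expression to astrocytes. In bacteria it is maintained through a high-copy ColE1/pUC-type origin and selected with ampicillin via the β-lactamase gene. An f1 origin is also present, along with an SV40/EM7-driven bleomycin/Zeocin resistance cassette with an SV40 polyadenylation signal. This cassette lies outside the LTR-flanked region and so would not be carried into the packaged viral genome.

The annotated 9,337-nt sequence shows a layout typical of later-generation lentiviral vectors. A CMV enhancer/promoter is fused to a truncated 5' LTR to drive genomic RNA production in packaging cells, followed by the Ψ packaging signal with a gag fragment, the Rev response element for Rev-dependent nuclear export, and the cPPT/CTS, which aids nuclear import of the reverse-transcribed genome. EGFP is the only payload coding sequence. It is followed by a WPRE to enhance transcript stability and expression, then by nef-derived sequence and a truncated 3' LTR, with a bGH polyadenylation signal downstream.

The GFAP promoter itself was not annotated by the automated feature caller. The roughly 730-nt unannotated gap between the cPPT/CTS and EGFP is where it would be expected, but the table does not confirm this. The associated work concerns in vivo reprogramming of astrocytes in the adult brain, which suggests use for labelling astrocytes or as a reporter-only control virus, although the record states only the expression purpose.
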