Features (pLannotate 1.2.2; 28 found; start..end, strand, type, name):
    278..378     +  CDS            Rev (fragment): human immunodeficiency virus 1 (HIV-1) Rev protein; rev; enhances nuclear export of unspliced and incompletely spliced viral mRNAs
    404..521     +  misc_feature   cPPT/CTS: central polypurine tract and central termination sequence of HIV-1
   1256..1972    +  CDS            EGFP: EGFP is a basic (constitutively fluorescent) green fluorescent protein published in 1996, derived from Aequorea victoria. It is reported to be a rapidly-maturing weak dimer with moderate acid sensitivity.
   2023..2611    +  misc_feature   WPRE: woodchuck hepatitis virus posttranscriptional regulatory element
   2536..3123    +  CDS            nef: NEF_HV112 - Experimental evidence at protein level: Swiss-Prot protein existence level 1. Extracellular Nef protein targets CD4(+) T-lymphocytes for apoptosis by interacting with CXCR4 surface receptors. From Human immunodeficiency virus type 1 group M subtype B (isolate PCV12) (HIV-1).
   3130..3310    +  LTR            5' LTR (truncated): truncated 5' long terminal repeat (LTR) from HIV-1
   3342..3566    +  polyA_signal   bGH poly(A) signal: bovine growth hormone polyadenylation signal
   3570..3591    +  promoter       SV40 promoter (fragment): SV40 enhancer and early promoter
   3612..4040    +  rep_origin     f1 ori (sequence partly withheld): f1 bacteriophage origin of replication; arrow indicates direction of (+) strand synthesis
   4054..4383    +  promoter       SV40 promoter: SV40 enhancer and early promoter
   4431..4478    +  promoter       EM7 promoter: synthetic bacterial promoter&nbsp
   4497..4871    +  CDS            BleoR: antibiotic-binding protein; Sh ble from Streptoalloteichus hindustanus; confers resistance to bleomycin, phleomycin, and Zeocin™
   4881..5006    +  CDS            ble (fragment): BLE_KLEPN - Experimental evidence at protein level: Swiss-Prot protein existence level 1. Binding protein with a strong affinity to the bleomycin family of antibiotics. Binds to CL990; an antimitotic-antibiotic compound. From Klebsiella pneumoniae.
   5001..5122    +  polyA_signal   SV40 poly(A) signal: SV40 polyadenylation signal
   5195..5211    -  protein_bind   lac operator: The lac repressor binds to the lac operator to inhibit transcription in E. coli. This inhibition can be relieved by adding lactose or isopropyl-β-D-thiogalactopyranoside (IPTG). lac repressor encoded by lacI
   5219..5249    -  promoter       lac promoter: promoter for the E. coli lac operon
   5264..5285    -  protein_bind   CAP binding site: CAP binding activates transcription in the presence of cAMP. E. coli catabolite activator protein
   5298..5390    -  CDS            lacI (fragment): lac repressor; lacI; The lac repressor binds to the lac operator to inhibit transcription in E. coli. This inhibition can be relieved by adding lactose or isopropyl-β-D-thiogalactopyranoside (IPTG).
   5573..6161    -  rep_origin     ori: high-copy-number ColE1/pMB1/pBR322/pUC origin of replication
   6332..7192    -  CDS            AmpR: β-lactamase; bla; confers resistance to ampicillin, carbenicillin, and related antibiotics
   7193..7297    -  promoter       AmpR promoter: bla
   7356..7408    -  misc_feature   bom (fragment): basis of mobility region from pBR322
   7563..7942    +  enhancer       CMV enhancer: human cytomegalovirus immediate early enhancer
   7943..8142    +  promoter       CMV promoter: human cytomegalovirus (CMV) immediate early promoter
   8160..8340    +  LTR            5' LTR (truncated): truncated 5' long terminal repeat (LTR) from HIV-1
   8387..8512    +  misc_feature   HIV-1 Ψ: packaging signal of human immunodeficiency virus type 1
   8496..8859    +  CDS            HIV-1 gag (fragment): gag protein from human immunodeficiency virus 1; gag
   9005..9238    +  misc_feature   RRE: The Rev response element (RRE) of HIV-1 allows for Rev-dependent mRNA export from the nucleus to the cytoplasm.
>Addgene plasmid #183906 | LV-hGFAP-GFP | addgene full sequence | sequence record 362155 | Addgene NGS Result
GACCTGGATGGAGTGGGACAGAGAAATTAACAATTACACAAGCTTAATACACTCCTTAATTGAAGAATCG
CAAAACCAGCAAGAAAAGAATGAACAAGAATTATTGGAATTAGATAAATGGGCAAGTTTGTGGAATTGGT
TTAACATAACAAATTGGCTGTGGTATATAAAATTATTCATAATGATAGTAGGAGGCTTGGTAGGTTTAAG
AATAGTTTTTGCTGTACTTTCTATAGTGAATAGAGTTAGGCAGGGATATTCACCATTATCGTTTCAGACC
CACCTCCCAACCCCGAGGGGACCCGACAGGCCCGAAGGAATAGAAGAAGAAGGTGGAGAGAGAGACAGAG
ACAGATCCATTCGATTAGTGAACGGATCTACAAATGGCAGTATTCATCCACAATTTTAAAAGAAAAGGGG
GGATTGGGGGGTACAGTGCAGGGGAAAGAATAGTAGACATAATAGCAACAGACATACAAACTAAAGAATT
ACAAAAACAAATTACAAAAATTCAAAATTTTCGGGTTTATTACAGGGACAGCAGAAATTCACTTTGAATT
CAACATATCCTGGTGTGGAGTAGGGGACGCTGCTCTGACAGAGGCTCGGGGGCCTGAGCTGGCTCTGTGA
GCTGGGGAGGAGGCAGACAGCCAGGCCTTGTCTGCAAGCAGACCTGGCAGCATTGGGCTGGCCGCCCCCC
AGGGCCTCCTCTTCATGCCCAGTGAATGACTCACCTTGGCACAGACACAATGTTCGGGGTGGGCACAGTG
CCTGCTTCCCGCCGCACCCCAGCCCCCCTCAAATGCCTTCCGAGAAGCCCATTGAGCAGGGGGCTTGCAT
TGCACCCCAGCCTGACAGCCTGGCATCTTGGGATAAAAGCAGCACAGCCCCCTAGGGGCTGCCCTTGCTG
TGTGGCGCCACCGGCGGTGGAGAACAAGGCTCTATTCAGCCTGTGCCCAGGAAAGGGGATCAGGGGATGC
CCAGGCATGGACAGTGGGTGGCAGGGGGGGAGAGGAGGGCTGTCTGCTTCCCAGAAGTCCAAGGACACAA
ATGGGTGAGGGGAGAGCTCTCCCCATAGCTGGGCTGCGGCCCAACCCCACCCCCTCAGGCTATGCCAGGG
GGTGTTGCCAGGGGCACCCGGGCATCGCCAGTCTAGCCCACTCCTTCATAAAGCCCTCGCATCCCAGGAG
CGAGCAGAGCCAGAGCAGGTTGGAGAGGAGACGCATCACCTCCGCTGCTCGCACCGGTCGCCACCATGGT
GAGCAAGGGCGAGGAGCTGTTCACCGGGGTGGTGCCCATCCTGGTCGAGCTGGACGGCGACGTAAACGGC
CACAAGTTCAGCGTGTCCGGCGAGGGCGAGGGCGATGCCACCTACGGCAAGCTGACCCTGAAGTTCATCT
GCACCACCGGCAAGCTGCCCGTGCCCTGGCCCACCCTCGTGACCACCCTGACCTACGGCGTGCAGTGCTT
CAGCCGCTACCCCGACCACATGAAGCAGCACGACTTCTTCAAGTCCGCCATGCCCGAAGGCTACGTCCAG
GAGCGCACCATCTTCTTCAAGGACGACGGCAACTACAAGACCCGCGCCGAGGTGAAGTTCGAGGGCGACA
CCCTGGTGAACCGCATCGAGCTGAAGGGCATCGACTTCAAGGAGGACGGCAACATCCTGGGGCACAAGCT
GGAGTACAACTACAACAGCCACAACGTCTATATCATGGCCGACAAGCAGAAGAACGGCATCAAGGTGAAC
TTCAAGATCCGCCACAACATCGAGGACGGCAGCGTGCAGCTCGCCGACCACTACCAGCAGAACACCCCCA
TCGGCGACGGCCCCGTGCTGCTGCCCGACAACCACTACCTGAGCACCCAGTCCGCCCTGAGCAAAGACCC
CAACGAGAAGCGCGATCACATGGTCCTGCTGGAGTTCGTGACCGCCGCCGGGATCACTCTCGGCATGGAC
GAGCTGTACAAGTCCGGACTCAGATCCTACTAGTAGGATCTCGAGGGATCAAGCTTATCGATAATCAACC
TCTGGATTACAAAATTTGTGAAAGATTGACTGGTATTCTTAACTATGTTGCTCCTTTTACGCTATGTGGA
TACGCTGCTTTAATGCCTTTGTATCATGCTATTGCTTCCCGTATGGCTTTCATTTTCTCCTCCTTGTATA
AATCCTGGTTGCTGTCTCTTTATGAGGAGTTGTGGCCCGTTGTCAGGCAACGTGGCGTGGTGTGCACTGT
GTTTGCTGACGCAACCCCCACTGGTTGGGGCATTGCCACCACCTGTCAGCTCCTTTCCGGGACTTTCGCT
TTCCCCCTCCCTATTGCCACGGCGGAACTCATCGCCGCCTGCCTTGCCCGCTGCTGGACAGGGGCTCGGC
TGTTGGGCACTGACAATTCCGTGGTGTTGTCGGGGAAGCTGACGTCCTTTCCATGGCTGCTCGCCTGTGT
TGCCACCTGGATTCTGCGCGGGACGTCCTTCTGCTACGTCCCTTCGGCCCTCAATCCAGCGGACCTTCCT
TCCCGCGGCCTGCTGCCGGCTCTGCGGCCTCTTCCGCGTCTTCGCCTTCGCCCTCAGACGAGTCGGATCT
CCCTTTGGGCCGCCTCCCCGCATCGATACCGTCGAGACCTAGAAAAACATGGAGCAATCACAAGTAGCAA
TACAGCAGCTACCAATGCTGATTGTGCCTGGCTAGAAGCACAAGAGGAGGAGGAGGTGGGTTTTCCAGTC
ACACCTCAGGTACCTTTAAGACCAATGACTTACAAGGCAGCTGTAGATCTTAGCCACTTTTTAAAAGAAA
AGGGGGGACTGGAAGGGCTAATTCACTCCCAACGAAGACAAGATATCCTTGATCTGTGGATCTACCACAC
ACAAGGCTACTTCCCTGATTGGCAGAACTACACACCAGGGCCAGGGATCAGATATCCACTGACCTTTGGA
TGGTGCTACAAGCTAGTACCAGTTGAGCAAGAGAAGGTAGAAGAAGCCAATGAAGGAGAGAACACCCGCT
TGTTACACCCTGTGAGCCTGCATGGGATGGATGACCCGGAGAGAGAAGTATTAGAGTGGAGGTTTGACAG
CCGCCTAGCATTTCATCACATGGCCCGAGAGCTGCATCCGGACTGTACTGGGTCTCTCTGGTTAGACCAG
ATCTGAGCCTGGGAGCTCTCTGGCTAACTAGGGAACCCACTGCTTAAGCCTCAATAAAGCTTGCCTTGAG
TGCTTCAAGTAGTGTGTGCCCGTCTGTTGTGTGACTCTGGTAACTAGAGATCCCTCAGACCCTTTTAGTC
AGTGTGGAAAATCTCTAGCAGGGCCCGTTTAAACCCGCTGATCAGCCTCGACTGTGCCTTCTAGTTGCCA
GCCATCTGTTGTTTGCCCCTCCCCCGTGCCTTCCTTGACCCTGGAAGGTGCCACTCCCACTGTCCTTTCC
TAATAAAATGAGGAAATTGCATCGCATTGTCTGAGTAGGTGTCATTCTATTCTGGGGGGTGGGGTGGGGC
AGGACAGCAAGGGGGAGGATTGGGAAGACAATAGCAGGCATGCTGGGGATGCGGTGGGCTCTATGGCTTC
TGAGGCGGAAAGAACCAGCTGGGGCTCTAGGGGGTATCCCC
[124 nt withheld, positions 3612-3735]
C
[91 nt withheld, positions 3737-3827]
A
[49 nt withheld, positions 3829-3877]
CCTTTGACGTTGGAGTCCACGTTCTTT
[37 nt withheld, positions 3905-3941]
ACCCTATCTCGGTCTATTCTTTTGATTTATAAGGGATTTTGCCGATTTCGGCCTATTGGTTAAAAAATGA
GCTGATTTAACAAAAATTTAACGCGAATTAATTCTGTGGAATGTGTGTCAGTTAGGGTGTGGAAAGTCCC
CAGGCTCCCCAGCAGGCAGAAGTATGCAAAGCATGCATCTCAATTAGTCAGCAACCAGGTGTGGAAAGTC
CCCAGGCTCCCCAGCAGGCAGAAGTATGCAAAGCATGCATCTCAATTAGTCAGCAACCATAGTCCCGCCC
CTAACTCCGCCCATCCCGCCCCTAACTCCGCCCAGTTCCGCCCATTCTCCGCCCCATGGCTGACTAATTT
TTTTTATTTATGCAGAGGCCGAGGCCGCCTCTGCCTCTGAGCTATTCCAGAAGTAGTGAGGAGGCTTTTT
TGGAGGCCTAGGCTTTTGCAAAAAGCTCCCGGGAGCTTGTATATCCATTTTCGGATCTGATCAGCACGTG
TTGACAATTAATCATCGGCATAGTATATCGGCATAGTATAATACGACAAGGTGAGGAACTAAACCATGGC
CAAGTTGACCAGTGCCGTTCCGGTGCTCACCGCGCGCGACGTCGCCGGAGCGGTCGAGTTCTGGACCGAC
CGGCTCGGGTTCTCCCGGGACTTCGTGGAGGACGACTTCGCCGGTGTGGTCCGGGACGACGTGACCCTGT
TCATCAGCGCGGTCCAGGACCAGGTGGTGCCGGACAACACCCTGGCCTGGGTGTGGGTGCGCGGCCTGGA
CGAGCTGTACGCCGAGTGGTCGGAGGTCGTGTCCACGAACTTCCGGGACGCCTCCGGGCCGGCCATGACC
GAGATCGGCGAGCAGCCGTGGGGGCGGGAGTTCGCCCTGCGCGACCCGGCCGGCAACTGCGTGCACTTCG
TGGCCGAGGAGCAGGACTGACACGTGCTACGAGATTTCGATTCCACCGCCGCCTTCTATGAAAGGTTGGG
CTTCGGAATCGTTTTCCGGGACGCCGGCTGGATGATCCTCCAGCGCGGGGATCTCATGCTGGAGTTCTTC
GCCCACCCCAACTTGTTTATTGCAGCTTATAATGGTTACAAATAAAGCAATAGCATCACAAATTTCACAA
ATAAAGCATTTTTTTCACTGCATTCTAGTTGTGGTTTGTCCAAACTCATCAATGTATCTTATCATGTCTG
TATACCGTCGACCTCTAGCTAGAGCTTGGCGTAATCATGGTCATAGCTGTTTCCTGTGTGAAATTGTTAT
CCGCTCACAATTCCACACAACATACGAGCCGGAAGCATAAAGTGTAAAGCCTGGGGTGCCTAATGAGTGA
GCTAACTCACATTAATTGCGTTGCGCTCACTGCCCGCTTTCCAGTCGGGAAACCTGTCGTGCCAGCTGCA
TTAATGAATCGGCCAACGCGCGGGGAGAGGCGGTTTGCGTATTGGGCGCTCTTCCGCTTCCTCGCTCACT
GACTCGCTGCGCTCGGTCGTTCGGCTGCGGCGAGCGGTATCAGCTCACTCAAAGGCGGTAATACGGTTAT
CCACAGAATCAGGGGATAACGCAGGAAAGAACATGTGAGCAAAAGGCCAGCAAAAGGCCAGGAACCGTAA
AAAGGCCGCGTTGCTGGCGTTTTTCCATAGGCTCCGCCCCCCTGACGAGCATCACAAAAATCGACGCTCA
AGTCAGAGGTGGCGAAACCCGACAGGACTATAAAGATACCAGGCGTTTCCCCCTGGAAGCTCCCTCGTGC
GCTCTCCTGTTCCGACCCTGCCGCTTACCGGATACCTGTCCGCCTTTCTCCCTTCGGGAAGCGTGGCGCT
TTCTCATAGCTCACGCTGTAGGTATCTCAGTTCGGTGTAGGTCGTTCGCTCCAAGCTGGGCTGTGTGCAC
GAACCCCCCGTTCAGCCCGACCGCTGCGCCTTATCCGGTAACTATCGTCTTGAGTCCAACCCGGTAAGAC
ACGACTTATCGCCACTGGCAGCAGCCACTGGTAACAGGATTAGCAGAGCGAGGTATGTAGGCGGTGCTAC
AGAGTTCTTGAAGTGGTGGCCTAACTACGGCTACACTAGAAGAACAGTATTTGGTATCTGCGCTCTGCTG
AAGCCAGTTACCTTCGGAAAAAGAGTTGGTAGCTCTTGATCCGGCAAACAAACCACCGCTGGTAGCGGTG
GTTTTTTTGTTTGCAAGCAGCAGATTACGCGCAGAAAAAAAGGATCTCAAGAAGATCCTTTGATCTTTTC
TACGGGGTCTGACGCTCAGTGGAACGAAAACTCACGTTAAGGGATTTTGGTCATGAGATTATCAAAAAGG
ATCTTCACCTAGATCCTTTTAAATTAAAAATGAAGTTTTAAATCAATCTAAAGTATATATGAGTAAACTT
GGTCTGACAGTTACCAATGCTTAATCAGTGAGGCACCTATCTCAGCGATCTGTCTATTTCGTTCATCCAT
AGTTGCCTGACTCCCCGTCGTGTAGATAACTACGATACGGGAGGGCTTACCATCTGGCCCCAGTGCTGCA
ATGATACCGCGAGACCCACGCTCACCGGCTCCAGATTTATCAGCAATAAACCAGCCAGCCGGAAGGGCCG
AGCGCAGAAGTGGTCCTGCAACTTTATCCGCCTCCATCCAGTCTATTAATTGTTGCCGGGAAGCTAGAGT
AAGTAGTTCGCCAGTTAATAGTTTGCGCAACGTTGTTGCCATTGCTACAGGCATCGTGGTGTCACGCTCG
TCGTTTGGTATGGCTTCATTCAGCTCCGGTTCCCAACGATCAAGGCGAGTTACATGATCCCCCATGTTGT
GCAAAAAAGCGGTTAGCTCCTTCGGTCCTCCGATCGTTGTCAGAAGTAAGTTGGCCGCAGTGTTATCACT
CATGGTTATGGCAGCACTGCATAATTCTCTTACTGTCATGCCATCCGTAAGATGCTTTTCTGTGACTGGT
GAGTACTCAACCAAGTCATTCTGAGAATAGTGTATGCGGCGACCGAGTTGCTCTTGCCCGGCGTCAATAC
GGGATAATACCGCGCCACATAGCAGAACTTTAAAAGTGCTCATCATTGGAAAACGTTCTTCGGGGCGAAA
ACTCTCAAGGATCTTACCGCTGTTGAGATCCAGTTCGATGTAACCCACTCGTGCACCCAACTGATCTTCA
GCATCTTTTACTTTCACCAGCGTTTCTGGGTGAGCAAAAACAGGAAGGCAAAATGCCGCAAAAAAGGGAA
TAAGGGCGACACGGAAATGTTGAATACTCATACTCTTCCTTTTTCAATATTATTGAAGCATTTATCAGGG
TTATTGTCTCATGAGCGGATACATATTTGAATGTATTTAGAAAAATAAACAAATAGGGGTTCCGCGCACA
TTTCCCCGAAAAGTGCCACCTGACGTCGACGGATCGGGAGATCTCCCGATCCCCTATGGTGCACTCTCAG
TACAATCTGCTCTGATGCCGCATAGTTAAGCCAGTATCTGCTCCCTGCTTGTGTGTTGGAGGTCGCTGAG
TAGTGCGCGAGCAAAATTTAAGCTACAACAAGGCAAGGCTTGACCGACAATTGCATGAAGAATCTGCTTA
GGGTTAGGCGTTTTGCGCTGCTTCGCGATGTACGGGCCAGATATACGCGTTGACATTGATTATTGACTAG
TTATTAATAGTAATCAATTACGGGGTCATTAGTTCATAGCCCATATATGGAGTTCCGCGTTACATAACTT
ACGGTAAATGGCCCGCCTGGCTGACCGCCCAACGACCCCCGCCCATTGACGTCAATAATGACGTATGTTC
CCATAGTAACGCCAATAGGGACTTTCCATTGACGTCAATGGGTGGAGTATTTACGGTAAACTGCCCACTT
GGCAGTACATCAAGTGTATCATATGCCAAGTACGCCCCCTATTGACGTCAATGACGGTAAATGGCCCGCC
TGGCATTATGCCCAGTACATGACCTTATGGGACTTTCCTACTTGGCAGTACATCTACGTATTAGTCATCG
CTATTACCATGGTGATGCGGTTTTGGCAGTACATCAATGGGCGTGGATAGCGGTTTGACTCACGGGGATT
TCCAAGTCTCCACCCCATTGACGTCAATGGGAGTTTGTTTTGGCACCAAAATCAACGGGACTTTCCAAAA
TGTCGTAACAACTCCGCCCCATTGACGCAAATGGGCGGTAGGCGTGTACGGTGGGAGGTCTATATAAGCA
GCGCGTTTTGCCTGTACTGGGTCTCTCTGGTTAGACCAGATCTGAGCCTGGGAGCTCTCTGGCTAACTAG
GGAACCCACTGCTTAAGCCTCAATAAAGCTTGCCTTGAGTGCTTCAAGTAGTGTGTGCCCGTCTGTTGTG
TGACTCTGGTAACTAGAGATCCCTCAGACCCTTTTAGTCAGTGTGGAAAATCTCTAGCAGTGGCGCCCGA
ACAGGGACTTGAAAGCGAAAGGGAAACCAGAGGAGCTCTCTCGACGCAGGACTCGGCTTGCTGAAGCGCG
CACGGCAAGAGGCGAGGGGCGGCGACTGGTGAGTACGCCAAAAATTTTGACTAGCGGAGGCTAGAAGGAG
AGAGATGGGTGCGAGAGCGTCAGTATTAAGCGGGGGAGAATTAGATCGCGATGGGAAAAAATTCGGTTAA
GGCCAGGGGGAAAGAAAAAATATAAATTAAAACATATAGTATGGGCAAGCAGGGAGCTAGAACGATTCGC
AGTTAATCCTGGCCTGTTAGAAACATCAGAAGGCTGTAGACAAATACTGGGACAGCTACAACCATCCCTT
CAGACAGGATCAGAAGAACTTAGATCATTATATAATACAGTAGCAACCCTCTATTGTGTGCATCAAAGGA
TAGAGATAAAAGACACCAAGGAAGCTTTAGACAAGATAGAGGAAGAGCAAAACAAAAGTAAGACCACCGC
ACAGCAAGCGGCCGCTGATCTTCAGACCTGGAGGAGGAGATATGAGGGACAATTGGAGAAGTGAATTATA
TAAATATAAAGTAGTAAAAATTGAACCATTAGGAGTAGCACCCACCAAGGCAAAGAGAAGAGTGGTGCAG
AGAGAAAAAAGAGCAGTGGGAATAGGAGCTTTGTTCCTTGGGTTCTTGGGAGCAGCAGGAAGCACTATGG
GCGCAGCGTCAATGACGCTGACGGTACAGGCCAGACAATTATTGTCTGGTATAGTGCAGCAGCAGAACAA
TTTGCTGAGGGCTATTGAGGCGCAACAGCATCTGTTGCAACTCACAGTCTGGGGCATCAAGCAGCTCCAG
GCAAGAATCCTGGCTGTGGAAAGATACCTAAAGGATCAACAGCTCCTGGGGATTTGGGGTTGCTCTGGAA
AACTCATTTGCACCACTGCTGTGCCTTGGAATGCTAGTTGGAGTAATAAATCTCTGGAACAGATTTGGAA
TCACAC
